>Addgene plasmid #171045 | pRF TpC RE6 | addgene full sequence | sequence record 337240 | Addgene NGS Result
CTGTCCCCCATGGAAGACGCCAAAAACATAAAGAAAGGCCCGGCGCCATTCTATCCGCTGGAAGATGGAA
CCGCTGGAGAGCAACTGCATAAGGCTATGAAGAGATACGCCCTGGTTCCTGGAACAATTGCTTTTACAGA
TGCACATATCGAGGTGGACATCACTTACGCTGAGTACTTCGAAATGTCCGTTCGGTTGGCAGAAGCTATG
AAACGATATGGGCTGAATACAAATCACAGAATCGTCGTATGCAGTGAAAACTCTCTTCAATTCTTTATGC
CGGTGTTGGGCGCGTTATTTATCGGAGTTGCAGTTGCGCCCGCGAACGACATTTATAATGAACGTGAATT
GCTCAACAGTATGGGCATTTCGCAGCCTACCGTGGTGTTCGTTTCCAAAAAGGGGTTGCAAAAAATTTTG
AACGTGCAAAAAAAGCTCCCAATCATCCAAAAAATTATTATCATGGATTCTAAAACGGATTACCAGGGAT
TTCAGTCGATGTACACGTTCGTCACATCTCATCTACCTCCCGGTTTTAATGAATACGATTTTGTGCCAGA
GTCCTTCGATAGGGACAAGACAATTGCACTGATCATGAACTCCTCTGGATCTACTGGTCTGCCTAAAGGT
GTCGCTCTGCCTCATAGAACTGCCTGCGTGAGATTCTCGCATGCCAGAGATCCTATTTTTGGCAATCAAA
TCATTCCGGATACTGCGATTTTAAGTGTTGTTCCATTCCATCACGGTTTTGGAATGTTTACTACACTCGG
ATATTTGATATGTGGATTTCGAGTCGTCTTAATGTATAGATTTGAAGAAGAGCTGTTTCTGAGGAGCCTT
CAGGATTACAAGATTCAAAGTGCGCTGCTGGTGCCAACCCTATTCTCCTTCTTCGCCAAAAGCACTCTGA
TTGACAAATACGATTTATCTAATTTACACGAAATTGCTTCTGGTGGCGCTCCCCTCTCTAAGGAAGTCGG
GGAAGCGGTTGCCAAGAGGTTCCATCTGCCAGGTATCAGGCAAGGATATGGGCTCACTGAGACTACATCA
GCTATTCTGATTACACCCGAGGGGGATGATAAACCGGGCGCGGTCGGTAAAGTTGTTCCATTTTTTGAAG
CGAAGGTTGTGGATCTGGATACCGGGAAAACGCTGGGCGTTAATCAAAGAGGCGAACTGTGTGTGAGAGG
TCCTATGATTATGTCCGGTTATGTAAACAATCCGGAAGCGACCAACGCCTTGATTGACAAGGATGGATGG
CTACATTCTGGAGACATAGCTTACTGGGACGAAGACGAACACTTCTTCATCGTTGACCGCCTGAAGTCTC
TGATTAAGTACAAAGGCTATCAGGTGGCTCCCGCTGAATTGGAATCCATCTTGCTCCAACACCCCAACAT
CTTCGACGCAGGTGTCGCAGGTCTTCCCGACGATGACGCCGGTGAACTTCCCGCCGCCGTTGTTGTTTTG
GAGCACGGAAAGACGATGACGGAAAAAGAGATCGTGGATTACGTCGCCAGTCAAGTAACAACCGCGAAAA
AGTTGCGCGGAGGAGTTGTGTTTGTGGACGAAGTACCGAAAGGTCTTACCGGAAAACTCGACGCAAGAAA
AATCAGAGAGATCCTCATAAAGGCCAAGAAGGGCGGAAAGATCGCCGTGTAATTCTAGAGTCGGGGCGGC
CGGCCGCTTCGAGCAGACATGATAAGATACATTGATGAGTTTGGACAAACCACAACTAGAATGCAGTGAA
AAAAATGCTTTATTTGTGAAATTTGTGATGCTATTGCTTTATTTGTAACCATTATAAGCTGCAATAAACA
AGTTAACAACAACAATTGCATTCATTTTATGTTTCAGGTTCAGGGGGAGGTGTGGGAGGTTTTTTAAAGC
AAGTAAAACCTCTACAAATGTGGTAAAATCGATAAGGATCTGAACGATGGAGCGGAGAATGGGCGGAACT
GGGCGGAGTTAGGGGCGGGACTATGGTTGCTGACTAATTGAGATGCATGCTTTGCATACTTCTGCCTGCT
GGGGAGCCTGGGGACTTTCCACACCTGGTTGCTGACTAATTGAGATGCATGCTTTGCATACTTCTGCCTG
CTGGGGAGCCTGGGGACTTTCCACACCCTAACTGACACACATTCCACAGCGGATCCGTCGACCGATGCCC
TTGAGAGCCTTCAACCCAGTCAGCTCCTTCCGGTGGGCGCGGGGCATGACTATCGTCGCCGCACTTATGA
CTGTCTTCTTTATCATGCAACTCGTAGGACAGGTGCCGGCAGCGCTCTTCCGCTTCCTCGCTCACTGACT
CGCTGCGCTCGGTCGTTCGGCTGCGGCGAGCGGTATCAGCTCACTCAAAGGCGGTAATACGGTTATCCAC
AGAATCAGGGGATAACGCAGGAAAGAACATGTGAGCAAAAGGCCAGCAAAAGGCCAGGAACCGTAAAAAG
GCCGCGTTGCTGGCGTTTTTCCATAGGCTCCGCCCCCCTGACGAGCATCACAAAAATCGACGCTCAAGTC
AGAGGTGGCGAAACCCGACAGGACTATAAAGATACCAGGCGTTTCCCCCTGGAAGCTCCCTCGTGCGCTC
TCCTGTTCCGACCCTGCCGCTTACCGGATACCTGTCCGCCTTTCTCCCTTCGGGAAGCGTGGCGCTTTCT
CATAGCTCACGCTGTAGGTATCTCAGTTCGGTGTAGGTCGTTCGCTCCAAGCTGGGCTGTGTGCACGAAC
CCCCCGTTCAGCCCGACCGCTGCGCCTTATCCGGTAACTATCGTCTTGAGTCCAACCCGGTAAGACACGA
CTTATCGCCACTGGCAGCAGCCACTGGTAACAGGATTAGCAGAGCGAGGTATGTAGGCGGTGCTACAGAG
TTCTTGAAGTGGTGGCCTAACTACGGCTACACTAGAAGAACAGTATTTGGTATCTGCGCTCTGCTGAAGC
CAGTTACCTTCGGAAAAAGAGTTGGTAGCTCTTGATCCGGCAAACAAACCACCGCTGGTAGCGGTGGTTT
TTTTGTTTGCAAGCAGCAGATTACGCGCAGAAAAAAAGGATCTCAAGAAGATCCTTTGATCTTTTCTACG
GGGTCTGACGCTCAGTGGAACGAAAACTCACGTTAAGGGATTTTGGTCATGAGATTATCAAAAAGGATCT
TCACCTAGATCCTTTTAAATTAAAAATGAAGTTTTAAATCAATCTAAAGTATATATGAGTAAACTTGGTC
TGACAGTTACCAATGCTTAATCAGTGAGGCACCTATCTCAGCGATCTGTCTATTTCGTTCATCCATAGTT
GCCTGACTCCCCGTCGTGTAGATAACTACGATACGGGAGGGCTTACCATCTGGCCCCAGTGCTGCAATGA
TACCGCGAGACCCACGCTCACCGGCTCCAGATTTATCAGCAATAAACCAGCCAGCCGGAAGGGCCGAGCG
CAGAAGTGGTCCTGCAACTTTATCCGCCTCCATCCAGTCTATTAATTGTTGCCGGGAAGCTAGAGTAAGT
AGTTCGCCAGTTAATAGTTTGCGCAACGTTGTTGCCATTGCTACAGGCATCGTGGTGTCACGCTCGTCGT
TTGGTATGGCTTCATTCAGCTCCGGTTCCCAACGATCAAGGCGAGTTACATGATCCCCCATGTTGTGCAA
AAAAGCGGTTAGCTCCTTCGGTCCTCCGATCGTTGTCAGAAGTAAGTTGGCCGCAGTGTTATCACTCATG
GTTATGGCAGCACTGCATAATTCTCTTACTGTCATGCCATCCGTAAGATGCTTTTCTGTGACTGGTGAGT
ACTCAACCAAGTCATTCTGAGAATAGTGTATGCGGCGACCGAGTTGCTCTTGCCCGGCGTCAATACGGGA
TAATACCGCGCCACATAGCAGAACTTTAAAAGTGCTCATCATTGGAAAACGTTCTTCGGGGCGAAAACTC
TCAAGGATCTTACCGCTGTTGAGATCCAGTTCGATGTAACCCACTCGTGCACCCAACTGATCTTCAGCAT
CTTTTACTTTCACCAGCGTTTCTGGGTGAGCAAAAACAGGAAGGCAAAATGCCGCAAAAAAGGGAATAAG
GGCGACACGGAAATGTTGAATACTCATACTCTTCCTTTTTCAATATTATTGAAGCATTTATCAGGGTTAT
TGTCTCATGAGCGGATACATATTTGAATGTATTTAGAAAAATAAACAAATAGGGGTTCCGCGCACATTTC
CCCGAAAAGTGCCACCTG
[124 nt withheld, positions 4219-4342]
C
[91 nt withheld, positions 4344-4434]
A
[49 nt withheld, positions 4436-4484]
CCTTTGACGTTGGAGTCCACGTTCTTT
[37 nt withheld, positions 4512-4548]
ACCCTATCTCGGTCTATTCTTTTGATTTATAAGGGATTTTGCCGATTTCGGCCTATTGGTTAAAAAATGA
GCTGATTTAACAAAAATTTAACGCGAATTTTAACAAAATATTAACGCTTACAATTTGCCATTCGCCATTC
AGGCTGCGCAACTGTTGGGAAGGGCGATCGGTGCGGGCCTCTTCGCTATTACGCCAGCCCAAGCTACCAT
GATAAGTAAGTAATATTAAGGTACGGGAGGTACTTGGAGCGGCCGCAATAAAATATCTTTATTTTCATTA
CATCTGTGTGTTGGTTTTTTGTGTGAATCGATAGTACTAACATACGCTCTCCATCAAAACAAAACGAAAC
AAAACAAACTAGCAAAATAGGCTGTCCCCAGTGCAAGTGCAGGTGCCAGAACATTTCTCTATCGATAGGT
ACCGAGCTCTTACGCGTGCTAGCCCGGGCTCGAGATCTGCGATCTGCATCTCAATTAGTCAGCAACCATA
GTCCCGCCCCTAACTCCGCCCATCCCGCCCCTAACTCCGCCCAGTTCCGCCCATTCTCCGCCCCATCGCT
GACTAATTTTTTTTATTTATGCAGAGGCCGAGGCCGCCTCGGCCTCTGAGCTATTCCAGAAGTAGTGAGG
AGGCTTTTTTGGAGGCCTAGGCTTTTGCAAAAAGCTGAAGTTGGTCGTGAGGCACTGGGCAGGTAAGTAT
CAAGGTTACAAGACAGGTTTAAGGAGACCAATAGAAACTGGGCTTGTCGAGACAGAGAAGACTCTTGCGT
TTCTGATAGGCACCTATTGGTCTTACTGACATCCACTTTGCCTTTCTCTCCACAGGTGTCCACTCCCAGT
TCAATTACAGCTCTTAAGGCTAGAGTACTTAATACGACTCACTATAGGCTAGGCTTGGCATTCCGGTACT
GAATTGATATCAAGCTCTAGCCACCATGACTTCGAAAGTTTATGATCCAGAACAAAGGAAACGGATGATA
ACTGGTCCGCAGTGGTGGGCCAGATGTAAACAAATGAATGTTCTTGATTCATTTATTAATTATTATGATT
CAGAAAAACATGCAGAAAATGCTGTTATTTTTTTACATGGTAACGCGGCCTCTTCTTATTTATGGCGACA
TGTTGTGCCACATATTGAGCCAGTAGCGCGGTGTATTATACCAGACCTTATTGGTATGGGCAAATCAGGC
AAATCTGGTAATGGTTCTTATAGGTTACTTGATCATTACAAATATCTTACTGCATGGTTTGAACTTCTTA
ATTTACCAAAGAAGATCATTTTTGTCGGCCATGATTGGGGTGCTTGTTTGGCATTTCATTATAGCTATGA
GCATCAAGATAAGATCAAAGCAATAGTTCACGCTGAAAGTGTAGTAGATGTGATTGAATCATGGGATGAA
TGGCCTGATATTGAAGAAGATATTGCGTTGATCAAATCTGAAGAAGGAGAAAAAATGGTTTTGGAGAATA
ACTTCTTCGTGGAAACCATGTTGCCATCAAAAATCATGAGAAAGTTAGAACCAGAAGAATTTGCAGCATA
TCTTGAACCATTCAAAGAGAAAGGTGAAGTTCGTCGTCCAACATTATCATGGCCTCGTGAAATCCCGTTA
GTAAAAGGTGGTAAACCTGACGTTGTACAAATTGTTAGGAATTATAATGCTTATCTACGTGCAAGTGATG
ATTTACCAAAAATGTTTATTGAATCGGACCCAGGATTCTTTTCCAATGCTATTGTTGAAGGTGCCAAGAA
GTTTCCTAATACTGAATTTGTCAAAGTAAAAGGTCTTCATTTTTCGCAAGAAGATGCACCTGATGAAATG
GGAAAATATATCAAATCGTTCGTTGAGCGAGTTCTCAAAAATGAACAATAATTCTAGAGCTTATCGATAC
CGTCGACCTCGAATCACTAGTCAGCTGGAATTCAGATCTGGTACCGAGCTCCCCGGGCTGCAGGATATCC
TGCAGCCCGGGGACCTCGGTACCAGATCTAGGATCCAGGATCCGGCGACACTCCACCATGGAAGTCCTCA
GGGCACAGGTGGGTCTGTCCTGCCCATGTGGGGCCCGCATTGCCCTCCCACCCCGGCCCTTCCAGAACCC
TCTTGCCCAGGGAGGGAGCGTAGGGGGCAGACCCTCTACGTGTGACATGCAATCAGCTCACGGCGATTCA
CACGTGGTCCTGGGGCCTGAACGGCTTGGTCACCACCGGCTTCTGGTCCGACCAGCACAGCGGGGCCAGC
GGGGCTTCCCAGCATGCTGCTGCTCTGTCGGGGCCGGCAAGATGGCCCCTGGGGTTGGAATAAGACAGGT
CCTCCCACGATACGTGCAACCCTCACTGCTCGCTGGGACTGTCGGGGCCCTTTCCTGCCTCCGGGGCTGT
GGGGTCCTCTGGAATTAGACCACTTCCCCTTTAGAAAGGTCTCAGGATGGTTCCACAAGCCCAGAGAGGC
CCACAGTGGTGACAGTGTGTGGAGTGGGCAGTTGCAGGCAAGGGCCCCAGCCCGGGAGCGCAAACACTCT
GAGGCCGCCAGACTTGCACAGGGAAGAGGGAGCAGCGTGAGGCCCAGGGTGCACCTGACTGTTGGGGCTG
GAGCCTTCTAACCAGTGCACCTCAGCCTTCACGTCCGGCATTCGTGGTGCCCGGAGCCCGACGCCCCGCG
TCCGGACCTGGAGGCAGCCCTGGGTCTCCGGATCAGGCCAGCGGCCAAAGGGTCGCCGCACGCACCTGTT
CCCAGGGCCTCCACATCATGGCCCCTCCCTCGGGTTACCCCACAGCCTAGGCCGATTCGACCTCTCTCCG
CTGGGGCCCTCGCTGGCGTCCCTGCACCCTGGGAGCGCGAGCGGCGCGCGGGCGGGGAAGCGCGGCCCAG
ACCCCCGGGTCCGCCCGGAGCAGCTGCGCTGTCGGGGCCAGGCCGGGCTCCCAGTGGATTCGCGGGCACA
GACGCCCAGGACCGCGCTTCCCACGTGGCGGAGGGACTGGGGACCCGGGCACCCGTCCTGCCCCTTCACC
TTCCAGCTCCGCCTCCTCCGCGCGGACCCCGCCCCGTCCCGACCCCTCCCGGGTCCCCGGCCCAGCCCCC
TCCGGGCCCTCCCAGCCCCTCCCCTTCCTTTCCGCGGCCCCGCCCTCTCCTCGCGGCGCGAGTTTCAGGC
AGCGCTGCGTCCTGCTGCGCACGTGGGAAGCCCTGGCCCCGGCCACCCCCGCGATGCCGCGCGCTCCCCG
CTGCCGAGCCGTGCGCTCCCTGCTGCGCAGCCACTACCGCGAGGTGCTGCCG
Features (pLannotate 1.2.2; 17 found; start..end, strand, type, name):
     10..1662    +  CDS            luciferase: firefly luciferase; luc+; enhanced luc+ version of the luciferase gene
   1703..1824    -  polyA_signal   SV40 poly(A) signal: SV40 polyadenylation signal
   1847..1915    -  CDS            large T antigen (fragment): large T antigen from SV40 (simian virus 40)
   1960..2150    -  promoter       SV40 promoter (fragment): SV40 enhancer and early promoter
   2156..2288    +  CDS            TcR (fragment): tetracycline efflux protein; tet; confers resistance to tetracycline
   2468..3056    -  rep_origin     ori: high-copy-number ColE1/pMB1/pBR322/pUC origin of replication
   3227..4087    -  CDS            AmpR: β-lactamase; bla; confers resistance to ampicillin, carbenicillin, and related antibiotics
   4088..4192    -  promoter       AmpR promoter: bla
   4219..4647    +  rep_origin     f1 ori (sequence partly withheld): f1 bacteriophage origin of replication; arrow indicates direction of (+) strand synthesis
   4679..4746    -  CDS            lacZα (fragment): LacZα fragment of β-galactosidase; lacZ fragment
   4805..4853    +  polyA_signal   poly(A) signal: synthetic polyadenylation signal
   4867..4958    +  misc_feature   pause site: RNA polymerase II transcriptional pause signal from the human α2 globin gene
   5013..5209    +  promoter       SV40 promoter: SV40 early promoter
   5241..5373    +  intron         chimeric intron: chimera between introns from human β-globin and immunoglobulin heavy chain genes
   5418..5436    +  promoter       T7 promoter: promoter for bacteriophage T7 RNA polymerase
   5484..6419    +  CDS            Rluc: luciferase from the anthozoan coelenterate Renilla reniformis (sea pansy)
   6426..6450    +  misc_feature   MCS (fragment): pBluescript multiple cloning site
