[The description below was written by a language model from this plasmid's Addgene catalogue record and pLannotate feature annotations shown in this document.]
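Description:
pRF TpC RE6 is a 7,820 nt mammalian dual-luciferase reporter plasmid built on the pRF TpC backbone, designed to measure how a human sequence element called RE6 affects hTERT promoter activity in a firefly/Renilla luciferase assay. It is maintained in E. coli as a high-copy plasmid through a ColE1/pUC-type origin and selected with ampicillin via the β-lactamase gene and its own promoter. An f1 phage origin is also present, along with short remnants of lacZα, a tetracycline resistance gene and SV40 large T antigen that appear to be backbone leftovers rather than functional parts.

The annotated reporter region begins with a synthetic poly(A) signal and an RNA polymerase II pause site, which are standard insulators against read-through transcription from the backbone. These are followed by the SV40 early promoter, a chimeric β-globin/immunoglobulin intron, a T7 promoter and the Renilla luciferase coding sequence. On the circular map, an unannotated stretch of roughly 1.4 kb lies between the multiple cloning site fragment after Renilla and the start of the firefly luc+ coding sequence, which is followed by an SV40 polyadenylation signal and an SV40 enhancer/promoter fragment. That unannotated interval is the likely location of the hTERT promoter sequence and the RE6 insert, but the feature table does not label either, and the record does not define what RE6 comprises, where its boundaries are, or how it was cloned. In use, firefly output would report the test sequence's activity, while SV40-driven Renilla from the same plasmid provides an internal normalisation control for transfection efficiency.
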