Addgene plasmid #171045: pRF TpC RE6
Purpose: Firefly-Renilla luciferase assay for hTERT promoter activity of RE6
Depositing lab: Agnel Sfeir. Depositing organization: NYU Grossman School of Medicine. Publication: Alternative splicing is a developmental switch for hTERT expression. Penev A, Bazley A, Shen M, Boeke JD, Savage SA, Sfeir A. Mol Cell. 2021 Apr 6. pii: S1097-2765(21)00228-8. doi: 10.1016/j.molcel.2021.03.033. PubMed 33852895.
Backbone
  Vector backbone: pRF TpC
  Vector type: Mammalian Expression
Growth in bacteria
  Bacterial resistance: Ampicillin, 100 μg/mL
  Growth temperature: 37°C
  Growth strain: DH5alpha
  Copy number: High Copy
Gene/Insert
  Gene/Insert name: RE6
  Species: H. sapiens (human)
  Cloning method: Unknown
  Sequencing primers: 5′ CGTGCGGCGACCCTTTGG
Terms and licenses: Academic/Nonprofit Terms; Industry Terms: Not Available to Industry
How to cite: pRF TpC RE6 was a gift from Agnel Sfeir (Addgene plasmid # 171045 ; http://n2t.net/addgene:171045 ; RRID:Addgene_171045)
